Addgene plasmid #236234: pAAV hSyn INTRON mEmerald-STIM1 WPRE
Purpose: AAV expression of mouse STIM1 internally tagged with mEmerald
Depositing lab: Jennifer Lippincott-Schwartz. Depositing organization: HHMI, Janelia Research Campus. Publication: Periodic ER-plasma membrane junctions support long-range Ca(2+) signal integration in dendrites. Benedetti L, Fan R, Weigel AV, Moore AS, Houlihan PR, Kittisopikul M, Park G, Petruncio A, Hubbard PM, Pang S, Xu CS, Hess HF, Saalfeld S, Rangaraju V, Clapham DE, De Camilli P, Ryan TA, Lippincott-Schwartz J. Cell. 2025 Jan 23;188(2):484-500.e22. doi: 10.1016/j.cell.2024.11.029. Epub 2024 Dec 20. PubMed 39708809.
Backbone
  Vector backbone: pAAV Syn intron Psam4GlyR m3m4 HA
  Backbone manufacturer: Scott Sternson (Addgene plasmid # 196041)
  Vector type: AAV
Growth in bacteria
  Bacterial resistance: Ampicillin, 100 μg/mL
  Growth temperature: 37°C
  Growth strain: NEB Stable
  Copy number: High Copy
Gene/Insert
  Gene/Insert name: mEmerald-Stim1
  Species: M. musculus (mouse)
  Insert size (bp): 2793
  Entrez Gene: Stim1 (a.k.a. SIM)
  Promoter: human Synapsin 1
  Tag / fusion protein: mEmerald (N terminal on insert)
  Cloning method: Restriction Enzyme; 5′ cloning site BamHI (unknown if destroyed); 3′ cloning site HindIII (unknown if destroyed)
Terms and licenses: Academic/Nonprofit Terms; Industry Terms: Not Available to Industry
How to cite: pAAV hSyn INTRON mEmerald-STIM1 WPRE was a gift from Jennifer Lippincott-Schwartz (Addgene plasmid # 236234 ; http://n2t.net/addgene:236234 ; RRID:Addgene_236234)
