[The description below was written by a language model from this plasmid's Addgene catalogue record and pLannotate feature annotations shown in this document.]
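Description:
pAAV hSyn INTRON mEmerald-STIM1 WPRE is an adeno-associated virus transfer plasmid for neuron-directed expression of mouse STIM1 carrying a green fluorescent tag. It was built on a pAAV Syn-intron backbone by restriction cloning between BamHI and HindIII. In bacteria it is maintained through a high-copy ColE1/pUC-type origin and selected with ampicillin via the β-lactamase gene. An f1 phage origin and a small lacZα remnant are also present in the backbone. The expression cassette is flanked by AAV2 inverted terminal repeats, the elements required for replication and packaging of the genome into AAV particles. Both repeats are annotated only as fragments in the sequenced record, one of them quite short. This may reflect the difficulty of sequencing these structured repeats or a partial deletion; the record does not say which.

Between the repeats, the human synapsin I promoter confers neuron-specific transcription, and a chimeric β-globin/immunoglobulin intron follows it to promote efficient mRNA processing. The coding region begins with a short N-terminal piece of Stim1, followed by mEmerald and then the rest of Stim1. This layout matches the stated purpose of an internal tag, although the catalogue lists mEmerald as N-terminal. The short leading segment is presumably the ER signal peptide, so the fluorescent protein would be retained on the mature protein. A WPRE downstream of the fusion enhances transcript stability and expression, and an SV40 polyadenylation signal follows it, annotated on the reverse strand. STIM1 is the ER calcium sensor that moves to ER–plasma membrane contacts on store depletion to activate ORAI1. The construct therefore suits live imaging of STIM1 localisation and ER–plasma membrane junctions in neurons, in line with the associated study of dendritic calcium signalling.
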