Features (pLannotate 1.2.2; 16 found; start..end, strand, type, name):
    171..1031    -  CDS            AmpR: β-lactamase; bla; confers resistance to ampicillin, carbenicillin, and related antibiotics
   1032..1136    -  promoter       AmpR promoter: bla
   1189..1617    -  rep_origin     f1 ori (sequence partly withheld): f1 bacteriophage origin of replication; arrow indicates direction of (+) strand synthesis
   1622..1691    -  CDS            lacZα (fragment): LacZα fragment of β-galactosidase; lacZ fragment
   1686..1818    -  repeat_region  AAV2 ITR (fragment): inverted terminal repeat of adeno-associated virus serotype 2 inverted
   1900..2347    +  promoter       hSyn promoter: human synapsin I promoter; confers neuron-specific expression (Kügler et al., 2003)
   2369..2501    +  intron         chimeric intron: chimera between introns from human β-globin and immunoglobulin heavy chain genes
   2521..2586    +  CDS            Stim1 (fragment): STIM1_MOUSE - Also known as Sim. Experimental evidence at protein level: Swiss-Prot protein existence level 1. Plays a role in mediating store-operated Ca(2+) entry (SOCE), a Ca(2+) influx following depletion of intracellular Ca(2+) stores. Acts as Ca(2+) sensor in the endoplasmic reticulum via its EF-hand domain. Upon Ca(2+) depletion, translocates from the endoplasmic reticulum to the plasma membrane where it activates the Ca(2+) release- activated Ca(2+) (CRAC) channel subunit ORAI1. Involved in enamel formation. Activated following interaction with STIMATE, leading to promote STIM1 conform
   2596..3312    +  CDS            mEmerald: mEmerald is a basic (constitutively fluorescent) green fluorescent protein published in 1998, derived from Aequorea victoria. It is reported to be a very rapidly-maturing monomer with moderate acid sensitivity.
   3304..5310    +  CDS            Stim1: STIM1_MOUSE - Also known as Sim. Experimental evidence at protein level: Swiss-Prot protein existence level 1. Plays a role in mediating store-operated Ca(2+) entry (SOCE), a Ca(2+) influx following depletion of intracellular Ca(2+) stores. Acts as Ca(2+) sensor in the endoplasmic reticulum via its EF-hand domain. Upon Ca(2+) depletion, translocates from the endoplasmic reticulum to the plasma membrane where it activates the Ca(2+) release- activated Ca(2+) (CRAC) channel subunit ORAI1. Involved in enamel formation. Activated following interaction with STIMATE, leading to promote STIM1 conform
   5329..5917    +  misc_feature   WPRE: woodchuck hepatitis virus posttranscriptional regulatory element
   5918..5937    +  misc_feature   MCS (fragment): pBluescript multiple cloning site
   5966..6087    -  polyA_signal   SV40 poly(A) signal: SV40 polyadenylation signal
   6110..6178    -  CDS            large T antigen (fragment): large T antigen from SV40 (simian virus 40)
   6249..6306    +  repeat_region  AAV2 ITR (fragment): inverted terminal repeat of adeno-associated virus serotype 2 inverted
   6466..7054    -  rep_origin     ori: high-copy-number ColE1/pMB1/pBR322/pUC origin of replication
>Addgene plasmid #236234 | pAAV hSyn INTRON mEmerald-STIM1 WPRE | addgene full sequence | sequence record 471085 | Addgene NGS Result
GAAGATCCTTTGATCTTTTCTACGGGGTCTGACGCTCAGTGGAACGAAAACTCACGTTAAGGGATTTTGG
TCATGAGATTATCAAAAAGGATCTTCACCTAGATCCTTTTAAATTAAAAATGAAGTTTTAAATCAATCTA
AAGTATATATGAGTAAACTTGGTCTGACAGTTACCAATGCTTAATCAGTGAGGCACCTATCTCAGCGATC
TGTCTATTTCGTTCATCCATAGTTGCCTGACTCCCCGTCGTGTAGATAACTACGATACGGGAGGGCTTAC
CATCTGGCCCCAGTGCTGCAATGATACCGCGAGACCCACGCTCACCGGCTCCAGATTTATCAGCAATAAA
CCAGCCAGCCGGAAGGGCCGAGCGCAGAAGTGGTCCTGCAACTTTATCCGCCTCCATCCAGTCTATTAAT
TGTTGCCGGGAAGCTAGAGTAAGTAGTTCGCCAGTTAATAGTTTGCGCAACGTTGTTGCCATTGCTACAG
GCATCGTGGTGTCACGCTCGTCGTTTGGTATGGCTTCATTCAGCTCCGGTTCCCAACGATCAAGGCGAGT
TACATGATCCCCCATGTTGTGCAAAAAAGCGGTTAGCTCCTTCGGTCCTCCGATCGTTGTCAGAAGTAAG
TTGGCCGCAGTGTTATCACTCATGGTTATGGCAGCACTGCATAATTCTCTTACTGTCATGCCATCCGTAA
GATGCTTTTCTGTGACTGGTGAGTACTCAACCAAGTCATTCTGAGAATAGTGTATGCGGCGACCGAGTTG
CTCTTGCCCGGCGTCAATACGGGATAATACCGCGCCACATAGCAGAACTTTAAAAGTGCTCATCATTGGA
AAACGTTCTTCGGGGCGAAAACTCTCAAGGATCTTACCGCTGTTGAGATCCAGTTCGATGTAACCCACTC
GTGCACCCAACTGATCTTCAGCATCTTTTACTTTCACCAGCGTTTCTGGGTGAGCAAAAACAGGAAGGCA
AAATGCCGCAAAAAAGGGAATAAGGGCGACACGGAAATGTTGAATACTCATACTCTTCCTTTTTCAATAT
TATTGAAGCATTTATCAGGGTTATTGTCTCATGAGCGGATACATATTTGAATGTATTTAGAAAAATAAAC
AAATAGGGGTTCCGCGCACATTTCCCCGAAAAGTGCCACCTAAATTGTAAGCGTTAATATTTTGTTAAAA
TTCGCGTTAAATTTTTGTTAAATCAGCTCATTTTTTAACCAATAGGCCGAAATCGGCAAAATCCCTTATA
AATCAAAAGAATAGACCGAGATAGGGT
[37 nt withheld, positions 1288-1324]
AAAGAACGTGGACTCCAACGTCAAAGG
[49 nt withheld, positions 1352-1400]
T
[91 nt withheld, positions 1402-1492]
G
[124 nt withheld, positions 1494-1617]
CCCATTCGCCATTCAGGCTGCGCAACTGTTGGGAAGGGCGATCGGTGCGGGCCTCTTCGCTATTACGCCA
GCTGCGCGCTCGCTCGCTCACTGAGGCCGCCCGGGCAAAGCCCGGGCGTCGGGCGACCTTTGGTCGCCCG
GCCTCAGTGAGCGAGCGAGCGCGCAGAGAGGGAGTGGCCAACTCCATCACTAGGGGTTCCTTGTAGTTAA
TGATTAACCCGCCATGCTACTTATCTACGTAGCCATGCTCTAGGAAGATCTCTGCAGAGGGCCCTGCGTA
TGAGTGCAAGTGGGTTTTAGGACCAGGATGAGGCGGGGTGGGGGTGCCTACCTGACGACCGACCCCGACC
CACTGGACAAGCACCCAACCCCCATTCCCCAAATTGCGCATCCCCTATCAGAGAGGGGGAGGGGAAACAG
GATGCGGCGAGGCGCGTGCGCACTGCCAGCTTCAGCACCGCGGACAGTGCCTTCGCCCCCGCCTGGCGGC
GCGCGCCACCGCCGCCTCAGCACTGAAGGCGCGCTGACGTCACTCGCCGGTCCCCCGCAAACTCCCCTTC
CCGGCCACCTTGGTCGCGTCCGCGCCGCCGCCGGCCCAGCCGGACCGCACCACGCGAGGCGCGAGATAGG
GGGGCACGGGCGCGACCATCTGCGCTGCGGCGCCGGCGACTCAGCGCTGCCTCAGTCTGCGGTGGGCAGC
GGAGGAGTCGTGTCGTGCCTGAGAGCGCAGTCGAATTCAAGCTGCTAGCAGGTAAGTATCAAGGTTACAA
GACAGGTTTAAGGAGACCAATAGAAACTGGGCTTGTCGAGACAGAGAAGACTCTTGCGTTTCTGATAGGC
ACCTATTGGTCTTACTGACATCCACTTTGCCTTTCTCTCCACAGGTGATAAGGATCCGCCACCATGGATG
TGTGCGCCCGTCTTGCCCTGTGGCTTCTTTGGGGGCTCCTTCTGCATCAGGGCCAGAGTGGCGGCTCCAT
GGTGAGCAAGGGCGAGGAGCTGTTCACCGGGGTGGTGCCCATCCTGGTCGAGCTGGACGGCGACGTAAAC
GGCCACAAGTTCAGCGTGTCCGGCGAGGGCGAGGGCGATGCCACCTACGGCAAGCTGACCCTGAAGTTCA
TCTGCACCACCGGCAAGCTGCCCGTGCCCTGGCCCACCCTCGTGACCACCTTGACCTACGGCGTGCAGTG
CTTCGCCCGCTACCCCGACCACATGAAGCAGCACGACTTCTTCAAGTCCGCCATGCCCGAAGGCTACGTC
CAGGAGCGCACCATCTTCTTCAAGGACGACGGCAACTACAAGACCCGCGCCGAGGTGAAGTTCGAGGGCG
ACACCCTGGTGAACCGCATCGAGCTGAAGGGCATCGACTTCAAGGAGGACGGCAACATCCTGGGGCACAA
GCTGGAGTACAACTACAACAGCCACAAGGTCTATATCACCGCCGACAAGCAGAAGAACGGCATCAAGGTG
AACTTCAAGACCCGCCACAACATCGAGGACGGCAGCGTGCAGCTCGCCGACCACTACCAGCAGAACACCC
CCATCGGCGACGGCCCCGTGCTGCTGCCCGACAACCACTACCTGAGCACCCAGTCCAAGCTGAGCAAAGA
CCCCAACGAGAAGCGCGATCACATGGTCCTGCTGGAGTTCGTGACCGCCGCCGGGATCACTCTCGGCATG
GACGAGCTCTACAAGGGCGGCTCCCTCAGCCATAGTCACAGTGAAAAGAATACAGGAGCGAGCTCCGGGG
CGACTTCTGAAGAGTCTACCGAAGCAGAGTTTTGCCGAATTGACAAGCCCCTGTGCCACAGTGAGGATGA
GAAGCTCAGCTTTGAGGCCGTCCGAAACATCCATAAGCTGATGGATGACGATGCCAATGGTGATGTGGAT
GTGGAAGAAAGTGATGAGTTCCTAAGGGAAGACCTCAATTACCATGACCCAACAGTGAAACATAGCACCT
TCCATGGTGAGGATAAACTTATCAGCGTGGAGGACCTGTGGAAGGCGTGGAAGTCATCAGAAGTGTACAA
CTGGACTGTGGATGAGGTGATACAGTGGCTCATTACGTATGTGGAGCTGCCACAGTATGAGGAAACCTTC
CGGAAGTTGCAGCTTACTGGCCACGCCATGCCAAGGCTTGCAGTAACCAACACCACCATGACAGGGACTG
TACTGAAGATGACAGATCGGAGCCACAGGCAGAAGCTGCAGCTGAAGGCCCTGGACACAGTGCTGTTTGG
GCCTCCTCTCTTGACTCGGCATAATCACCTGAAGGACTTCATGCTGGTGGTGTCTATCGTTATTGGTGTG
GGTGGCTGCTGGTTTGCCTATATCCAGAACCGTTACTCTAAGGAGCACATGAAGAAAATGATGAAGGATC
TGGAAGGGTTACACCGGGCTGAGCAGAGTCTGCATGACCTTCAGGAAAGGCTGCACAAGGCCCAGGAGGA
GCACCGAACTGTGGAAGTAGAGAAGGTCCACCTGGAGAAGAAGCTGCGAGATGAGATCAACCTTGCCAAG
CAGGAAGCTCAGCGGCTGAAGGAGCTGAGGGAGGGTACTGAGAATGAGAGGAGCCGTCAAAAATATGCTG
AGGAAGAGCTGGAGCAGGTTCGGGAGGCCTTGAGGAAAGCAGAGAAGGAGCTGGAATCACACAGCTCATG
GTATGCTCCTGAGGCCCTGCAGAAGTGGCTGCAGCTGACCCATGAGGTGGAGGTGCAGTACTACAACATC
AAGAAGCAAAATGCAGAGAGGCAGCTGCTGGTGGCCAAGGAGGGGGCTGAGAAAATAAAAAAGAAGAGAA
ACACGCTTTTTGGTACCTTCCATGTGGCCCACAGCTCTTCCCTGGATGATGTGGATCATAAAATCCTAAC
TGCTAAGCAAGCTCTGAGTGAGGTGACAGCGGCACTGAGGGAGCGCCTGCACCGATGGCAGCAGATCGAG
ATCCTCTGCGGTTTCCAGATTGTCAATAACCCCGGCATCCACTCCTTGGTGGCTGCTCTCAACATCGACC
CCAGCTGGATGGGCAGCACCCGCCCTAACCCCGCCCACTTCATCATGACTGACGATGTGGATGACATGGA
TGAGGAGATTGTGTCGCCCTTGTCCATGCAGTCCCCCAGCCTGCAGAGCAGTGTCCGGCAGCGCCTGACG
GAGCCACAGCTTGGCCTGGGATCTCAGAGGGATTTGACCCATTCCGATTCGGAGTCCTCCCTCCACATGA
GTGACCGCCAGCGTGTGGCCCCCAAGCCTCCTCAGATGGGCCGTGCTGCAGATGAAGCTCTCAATGCCAT
GCCTTCCAATGGCAGCCATCGGCTGATTGAGGGGGTCCATCCAGGATCTCTGGTGGAGAAACTGCCTGAC
AGCCCTGCTCTGGCCAAGAAGACATTTATGGCGTTGAACCATGGCCTAGACAAGGCCCACAGCCTGATGG
AGCTGAACCCCTCAGTCCCACCTGGTGGCTCCCCACTTTTGGATTCTTCCCATTCTCTTAGCCCCAGTTC
CCCAGACCCAGACACGCCATCTCCAGTTGGGGACAACCGAGCTCTGCAGGGTAGCCGAAACACACGAATA
CCCCACTTGGCTGGCAAGAAGGCAATGGCTGAGGAGGATAATGGTTCCATTGGTGAGGAGACAGACTCCA
GTCCAGGCAGGAAGAAGTTTCCTCTCAAAATTTTTAAGAAGCCTCTTAAGAAGTAGTAAAAGCTTATCGA
TAATCAACCTCTGGATTACAAAATTTGTGAAAGATTGACTGGTATTCTTAACTATGTTGCTCCTTTTACG
CTATGTGGATACGCTGCTTTAATGCCTTTGTATCATGCTATTGCTTCCCGTATGGCTTTCATTTTCTCCT
CCTTGTATAAATCCTGGTTGCTGTCTCTTTATGAGGAGTTGTGGCCCGTTGTCAGGCAACGTGGCGTGGT
GTGCACTGTGTTTGCTGACGCAACCCCCACTGGTTGGGGCATTGCCACCACCTGTCAGCTCCTTTCCGGG
ACTTTCGCTTTCCCCCTCCCTATTGCCACGGCGGAACTCATCGCCGCCTGCCTTGCCCGCTGCTGGACAG
GGGCTCGGCTGTTGGGCACTGACAATTCCGTGGTGTTGTCGGGGAAATCATCGTCCTTTCCTTGGCTGCT
CGCCTGTGTTGCCACCTGGATTCTGCGCGGGACGTCCTTCTGCTACGTCCCTTCGGCCCTCAATCCAGCG
GACCTTCCTTCCCGCGGCCTGCTGCCGGCTCTGCGGCCTCTTCCGCGTCTTCGCCTTCGCCCTCAGACGA
GTCGGATCTCCCTTTGGGCCGCCTCCCCGCATCGATACCGTCGACCTCGACCCGGGCGGCCGCTTCGAGC
AGACATGATAAGATACATTGATGAGTTTGGACAAACCACAACTAGAATGCAGTGAAAAAAATGCTTTATT
TGTGAAATTTGTGATGCTATTGCTTTATTTGTAACCATTATAAGCTGCAATAAACAAGTTAACAACAACA
ATTGCATTCATTTTATGTTTCAGGTTCAGGGGGAGATGTGGGAGGTTTTTTAAAGCAAGTAAAACCTCTA
CAAATGTGGTAAAATCGATAAGGATCTTCCTAGAGCATGGCTACGTAGATAAGTAGCATGGCGGGTTAAT
CATTAACTACAAGGAACCCCTAGTGATGGAGTTGGCCACTCCCTCTCTGCGCGCTCGCTCGCTCACTGAC
TCGCTGCGCTCGGTCGTTCGGCTGCGGCGAGCGGTATCAGCTCACTCAAAGGCGGTAATACGGTTATCCA
CAGAATCAGGGGATAACGCAGGAAAGAACATGTGAGCAAAAGGCCAGCAAAAGGCCAGGAACCGTAAAAA
GGCCGCGTTGCTGGCGTTTTTCCATAGGCTCCGCCCCCCTGACGAGCATCACAAAAATCGACGCTCAAGT
CAGAGGTGGCGAAACCCGACAGGACTATAAAGATACCAGGCGTTTCCCCCTGGAAGCTCCCTCGTGCGCT
CTCCTGTTCCGACCCTGCCGCTTACCGGATACCTGTCCGCCTTTCTCCCTTCGGGAAGCGTGGCGCTTTC
TCATAGCTCACGCTGTAGGTATCTCAGTTCGGTGTAGGTCGTTCGCTCCAAGCTGGGCTGTGTGCACGAA
CCCCCCGTTCAGCCCGACCGCTGCGCCTTATCCGGTAACTATCGTCTTGAGTCCAACCCGGTAAGACACG
ACTTATCGCCACTGGCAGCAGCCACTGGTAACAGGATTAGCAGAGCGAGGTATGTAGGCGGTGCTACAGA
GTTCTTGAAGTGGTGGCCTAACTACGGCTACACTAGAAGAACAGTATTTGGTATCTGCGCTCTGCTGAAG
CCAGTTACCTTCGGAAAAAGAGTTGGTAGCTCTTGATCCGGCAAACAAACCACCGCTGGTAGCGGTGGTT
TTTTTGTTTGCAAGCAGCAGATTACGCGCAGAAAAAAAGGATCTCAA
